>Addgene plasmid #131494 | pORANGE Rims1-GFP KI | depositor full sequence | sequence record 252054 | pORANGE Rims1-GFP KI sequence 9283 bps
AACGCCAGCAACGCGGCCTTTTTACGGTTCCTGGCCTTTTGCTGGCCTTTTGCTCACATGTGAGGGCCTA
TTTCCCATGATTCCTTCATATTTGCATATACGATACAAGGCTGTTAGAGAGATAATTGGAATTAATTTGA
CTGTAAACACAAAGATATTAGTACAAAATACGTGACGTAGAAAGTAATAATTTCTTGGGTAGTTTGCAGT
TTTAAAATTATGTTTTAAAATGGACTATCATATGCTTACCGTAACTTGAAAGTATTTCGATTTCTTGGCT
TTATATATCTTGTGGAAAGGACGAAACACCGGATAGGAGTTTACTATGACGTTTTAGAGCTAGAAATAGC
AAGTTAAAATAAGGCTAGTCCGTTATCAACTTGAAAAAGTGGCACCGAGTCGGTGCTTTTTTGTTTTAGA
GCTAGAAATAGCAAGTTAAAATAAGGCTAGTCCGTTTTTAGCGCGTGCGCCAATTCTGCAGACAAATGGC
TCTAGAAGCTTGGATAGGAGTTTACTATGACGGGATCTGCTAGCGGTAGCGGCTCCAGTAGATCTGGGGT
GAGCAAGGGCGAGGAGCTGTTCACCGGGGTGGTGCCCATCCTGGTCGAGCTGGACGGCGACGTAAACGGC
CACAAGTTCAGCGTGTCCGGCGAGGGCGAGGGCGATGCCACCTACGGCAAGCTGACCCTGAAGTTCATCT
GCACCACCGGCAAGCTGCCCGTGCCCTGGCCCACCCTCGTGACCACCCTGACCTACGGCGTGCAGTGCTT
CAGCCGCTACCCCGACCACATGAAGCAGCACGACTTCTTCAAGTCCGCCATGCCCGAAGGCTACGTCCAG
GAGCGCACCATCTTCTTCAAGGACGACGGCAACTACAAGACCCGCGCCGAGGTGAAGTTCGAGGGCGACA
CCCTGGTGAACCGCATCGAGCTGAAGGGCATCGACTTCAAGGAGGACGGCAACATCCTGGGGCACAAGCT
GGAGTACAACTACAACAGCCACAACGTCTATATCATGGCCGACAAGCAGAAGAACGGCATCAAGGTGAAC
TTCAAGATCCGCCACAACATCGAGGACGGCAGCGTGCAGCTCGCCGACCACTACCAGCAGAACACCCCCA
TCGGCGACGGCCCCGTGCTGCTGCCCGACAACCACTACCTGAGCACCCAGTCCGCCCTGAGCAAAGACCC
CAACGAGAAGCGCGATCACATGGTCCTGCTGGAGTTCGTGACCGCCGCCGGGATCACTCTCGGCATGGAC
GAGCTGTACAAGTAGGCCTAGGATAGGAGTTTACTATGACGGGCTCGAGGATCCTAGGACGCGTCCTAGG
ACGCGTCCAGAGGTACCCGTTACATAACTTACGGTAAATGGCCCGCCTGGCTGACCGCCCAACGACCCCC
GCCCATTGACGTCAATAGTAACGCCAATAGGGACTTTCCATTGACGTCAATGGGTGGAGTATTTACGGTA
AACTGCCCACTTGGCAGTACATCAAGTGTATCATATGCCAAGTACGCCCCCTATTGACGTCAATGACGGT
AAATGGCCCGCCTGGCATTGTGCCCAGTACATGACCTTATGGGACTTTCCTACTTGGCAGTACATCTACG
TATTAGTCATCGCTATTACCATGGTCGAGGTGAGCCCCACGTTCTGCTTCACTCTCCCCATCTCCCCCCC
CTCCCCACCCCCAATTTTGTATTTATTTATTTTTTAATTATTTTGTGCAGCGATGGGGGCGGGGGGGGGG
GGGGGGCGCGCGCCAGGCGGGGCGGGGCGGGGCGAGGGGCGGGGCGGGGCGAGGCGGAGAGGTGCGGCGG
CAGCCAATCAGAGCGGCGCGCTCCGAAAGTTTCCTTTTATGGCGAGGCGGCGGCGGCGGCGGCCCTATAA
AAAGCGAAGCGCGCGGCGGGCGGGAGTCGCTGCGCGCTGCCTTCGCCCCGTGCCCCGCTCCGCCGCCGCC
TCGCGCCGCCCGCCCCGGCTCTGACTGACCGCGTTACTCCCACAGGTGAGCGGGCGGGACGGCCCTTCTC
CTCCGGGCTGTAATTAGCTGAGCAAGAGGTAAGGGTTTAAGGGATGGTTGGTTGGTGGGGTATTAATGTT
TAATTACCTGGAGCACCTGCCTGAAATCACTTTTTTTCAGGTTGGACCGGTGCCACCATGTACCCATACG
ATGTTCCAGATTACGCTTCGCCGAAGAAAAAGCGCAAGGTCGAAGCGTCCGACAAGAAGTACAGCATCGG
CCTGGACATCGGCACCAACTCTGTGGGCTGGGCCGTGATCACCGACGAGTACAAGGTGCCCAGCAAGAAA
TTCAAGGTGCTGGGCAACACCGACCGGCACAGCATCAAGAAGAACCTGATCGGAGCCCTGCTGTTCGACA
GCGGCGAAACAGCCGAGGCCACCCGGCTGAAGAGAACCGCCAGAAGAAGATACACCAGACGGAAGAACCG
GATCTGCTATCTGCAAGAGATCTTCAGCAACGAGATGGCCAAGGTGGACGACAGCTTCTTCCACAGACTG
GAAGAGTCCTTCCTGGTGGAAGAGGATAAGAAGCACGAGCGGCACCCCATCTTCGGCAACATCGTGGACG
AGGTGGCCTACCACGAGAAGTACCCCACCATCTACCACCTGAGAAAGAAACTGGTGGACAGCACCGACAA
GGCCGACCTGCGGCTGATCTATCTGGCCCTGGCCCACATGATCAAGTTCCGGGGCCACTTCCTGATCGAG
GGCGACCTGAACCCCGACAACAGCGACGTGGACAAGCTGTTCATCCAGCTGGTGCAGACCTACAACCAGC
TGTTCGAGGAAAACCCCATCAACGCCAGCGGCGTGGACGCCAAGGCCATCCTGTCTGCCAGACTGAGCAA
GAGCAGACGGCTGGAAAATCTGATCGCCCAGCTGCCCGGCGAGAAGAAGAATGGCCTGTTCGGCAACCTG
ATTGCCCTGAGCCTGGGCCTGACCCCCAACTTCAAGAGCAACTTCGACCTGGCCGAGGATGCCAAACTGC
AGCTGAGCAAGGACACCTACGACGACGACCTGGACAACCTGCTGGCCCAGATCGGCGACCAGTACGCCGA
CCTGTTTCTGGCCGCCAAGAACCTGTCCGACGCCATCCTGCTGAGCGACATCCTGAGAGTGAACACCGAG
ATCACCAAGGCCCCCCTGAGCGCCTCTATGATCAAGAGATACGACGAGCACCACCAGGACCTGACCCTGC
TGAAAGCTCTCGTGCGGCAGCAGCTGCCTGAGAAGTACAAAGAGATTTTCTTCGACCAGAGCAAGAACGG
CTACGCCGGCTACATTGACGGCGGAGCCAGCCAGGAAGAGTTCTACAAGTTCATCAAGCCCATCCTGGAA
AAGATGGACGGCACCGAGGAACTGCTCGTGAAGCTGAACAGAGAGGACCTGCTGCGGAAGCAGCGGACCT
TCGACAACGGCAGCATCCCCCACCAGATCCACCTGGGAGAGCTGCACGCCATTCTGCGGCGGCAGGAAGA
TTTTTACCCATTCCTGAAGGACAACCGGGAAAAGATCGAGAAGATCCTGACCTTCCGCATCCCCTACTAC
GTGGGCCCTCTGGCCAGGGGAAACAGCAGATTCGCCTGGATGACCAGAAAGAGCGAGGAAACCATCACCC
CCTGGAACTTCGAGGAAGTGGTGGACAAGGGCGCTTCCGCCCAGAGCTTCATCGAGCGGATGACCAACTT
CGATAAGAACCTGCCCAACGAGAAGGTGCTGCCCAAGCACAGCCTGCTGTACGAGTACTTCACCGTGTAT
AACGAGCTGACCAAAGTGAAATACGTGACCGAGGGAATGAGAAAGCCCGCCTTCCTGAGCGGCGAGCAGA
AAAAGGCCATCGTGGACCTGCTGTTCAAGACCAACCGGAAAGTGACCGTGAAGCAGCTGAAAGAGGACTA
CTTCAAGAAAATCGAGTGCTTCGACTCCGTGGAAATCTCCGGCGTGGAAGATCGGTTCAACGCCTCCCTG
GGCACATACCACGATCTGCTGAAAATTATCAAGGACAAGGACTTCCTGGACAATGAGGAAAACGAGGACA
TTCTGGAAGATATCGTGCTGACCCTGACACTGTTTGAGGACAGAGAGATGATCGAGGAACGGCTGAAAAC
CTATGCCCACCTGTTCGACGACAAAGTGATGAAGCAGCTGAAGCGGCGGAGATACACCGGCTGGGGCAGG
CTGAGCCGGAAGCTGATCAACGGCATCCGGGACAAGCAGTCCGGCAAGACAATCCTGGATTTCCTGAAGT
CCGACGGCTTCGCCAACAGAAACTTCATGCAGCTGATCCACGACGACAGCCTGACCTTTAAAGAGGACAT
CCAGAAAGCCCAGGTGTCCGGCCAGGGCGATAGCCTGCACGAGCACATTGCCAATCTGGCCGGCAGCCCC
GCCATTAAGAAGGGCATCCTGCAGACAGTGAAGGTGGTGGACGAGCTCGTGAAAGTGATGGGCCGGCACA
AGCCCGAGAACATCGTGATCGAAATGGCCAGAGAGAACCAGACCACCCAGAAGGGACAGAAGAACAGCCG
CGAGAGAATGAAGCGGATCGAAGAGGGCATCAAAGAGCTGGGCAGCCAGATCCTGAAAGAACACCCCGTG
GAAAACACCCAGCTGCAGAACGAGAAGCTGTACCTGTACTACCTGCAGAATGGGCGGGATATGTACGTGG
ACCAGGAACTGGACATCAACCGGCTGTCCGACTACGATGTGGACCATATCGTGCCTCAGAGCTTTCTGAA
GGACGACTCCATCGACAACAAGGTGCTGACCAGAAGCGACAAGAACCGGGGCAAGAGCGACAACGTGCCC
TCCGAAGAGGTCGTGAAGAAGATGAAGAACTACTGGCGGCAGCTGCTGAACGCCAAGCTGATTACCCAGA
GAAAGTTCGACAATCTGACCAAGGCCGAGAGAGGCGGCCTGAGCGAACTGGATAAGGCCGGCTTCATCAA
GAGACAGCTGGTGGAAACCCGGCAGATCACAAAGCACGTGGCACAGATCCTGGACTCCCGGATGAACACT
AAGTACGACGAGAATGACAAGCTGATCCGGGAAGTGAAAGTGATCACCCTGAAGTCCAAGCTGGTGTCCG
ATTTCCGGAAGGATTTCCAGTTTTACAAAGTGCGCGAGATCAACAACTACCACCACGCCCACGACGCCTA
CCTGAACGCCGTCGTGGGAACCGCCCTGATCAAAAAGTACCCTAAGCTGGAAAGCGAGTTCGTGTACGGC
GACTACAAGGTGTACGACGTGCGGAAGATGATCGCCAAGAGCGAGCAGGAAATCGGCAAGGCTACCGCCA
AGTACTTCTTCTACAGCAACATCATGAACTTTTTCAAGACCGAGATTACCCTGGCCAACGGCGAGATCCG
GAAGCGGCCTCTGATCGAGACAAACGGCGAAACCGGGGAGATCGTGTGGGATAAGGGCCGGGATTTTGCC
ACCGTGCGGAAAGTGCTGAGCATGCCCCAAGTGAATATCGTGAAAAAGACCGAGGTGCAGACAGGCGGCT
TCAGCAAAGAGTCTATCCTGCCCAAGAGGAACAGCGATAAGCTGATCGCCAGAAAGAAGGACTGGGACCC
TAAGAAGTACGGCGGCTTCGACAGCCCCACCGTGGCCTATTCTGTGCTGGTGGTGGCCAAAGTGGAAAAG
GGCAAGTCCAAGAAACTGAAGAGTGTGAAAGAGCTGCTGGGGATCACCATCATGGAAAGAAGCAGCTTCG
AGAAGAATCCCATCGACTTTCTGGAAGCCAAGGGCTACAAAGAAGTGAAAAAGGACCTGATCATCAAGCT
GCCTAAGTACTCCCTGTTCGAGCTGGAAAACGGCCGGAAGAGAATGCTGGCCTCTGCCGGCGAACTGCAG
AAGGGAAACGAACTGGCCCTGCCCTCCAAATATGTGAACTTCCTGTACCTGGCCAGCCACTATGAGAAGC
TGAAGGGCTCCCCCGAGGATAATGAGCAGAAACAGCTGTTTGTGGAACAGCACAAGCACTACCTGGACGA
GATCATCGAGCAGATCAGCGAGTTCTCCAAGAGAGTGATCCTGGCCGACGCTAATCTGGACAAAGTGCTG
TCCGCCTACAACAAGCACCGGGATAAGCCCATCAGAGAGCAGGCCGAGAATATCATCCACCTGTTTACCC
TGACCAATCTGGGAGCCCCTGCCGCCTTCAAGTACTTTGACACCACCATCGACCGGAAGAGGTACACCAG
CACCAAAGAGGTGCTGGACGCCACCCTGATCCACCAGAGCATCACCGGCCTGTACGAGACACGGATCGAC
CTGTCTCAGCTGGGAGGCGACAGCCCCAAGAAGAAGAGAAAGGTGGAGGCCAGCTAAGAATTCTAACTAG
AGCTCGCTGATCAGCCTCGACTGTGCCTTCTAGTTGCCAGCCATCTGTTGTTTGCCCCTCCCCCGTGCCT
TCCTTGACCCTGGAAGGTGCCACTCCCACTGTCCTTTCCTAATAAAATGAGGAAATTGCATCGCATTGTC
TGAGTAGGTGTCATTCTATTCTGGGGGGTGGGGTGGGGCAGGACAGCAAGGGGGAGGATTGGGAAGAGAA
TAGCAGGCATGCTGGGGAGCGGCCGCAGGAACCCCTAGTGATGGAGTTGGCCACTCCCTCTCTGCGCGCT
CGCTCGCTCACTGAGGCCGGGCGACCAAAGGTCGCCCGACGCCCGGGCTTTGCCCGGGCGGCCTCAGTGA
GCGAGCGAGCGCGCAGCTGCCTGCAGGGGCGCCTGATGCGGTATTTTCTCCTTACGCATCTGTGCGGTAT
TTCACACCGCATA
[95 nt withheld, positions 6804-6898]
T
[46 nt withheld, positions 6900-6945]
C
[141 nt withheld, positions 6947-7087]
CCTTTGACGTTGGAGTCCACGTTCTTT
[37 nt withheld, positions 7115-7151]
ACTCTATCTCGGGCTATTCTTTTGATTTATAAGGGATTTTGCCGATTTCGGTCTATTGGTTAAAAAATGA
GCTGATTTAACAAAAATTTAACGCGAATTTTAACAAAATATTAACGTTTACAATTTTATGGTGCACTCTC
AGTACAATCTGCTCTGATGCCGCATAGTTAAGCCAGCCCCGACACCCGCCAACACCCGCTGACGCGCCCT
GACGGGCTTGTCTGCTCCCGGCATCCGCTTACAGACAAGCTGTGACCGTCTCCGGGAGCTGCATGTGTCA
GAGGTTTTCACCGTCATCACCGAAACGCGCGAGACGAAAGGGCCTCGTGATACGCCTATTTTTATAGGTT
AATGTCATGATAATAATGGTTTCTTAGACGTCAGGTGGCACTTTTCGGGGAAATGTGCGCGGAACCCCTA
TTTGTTTATTTTTCTAAATACATTCAAATATGTATCCGCTCATGAGACAATAACCCTGATAAATGCTTCA
ATAATATTGAAAAAGGAAGAGTATGAGTATTCAACATTTCCGTGTCGCCCTTATTCCCTTTTTTGCGGCA
TTTTGCCTTCCTGTTTTTGCTCACCCAGAAACGCTGGTGAAAGTAAAAGATGCTGAAGATCAGTTGGGTG
CACGAGTGGGTTACATCGAACTGGATCTCAACAGCGGTAAGATCCTTGAGAGTTTTCGCCCCGAAGAACG
TTTTCCAATGATGAGCACTTTTAAAGTTCTGCTATGTGGCGCGGTATTATCCCGTATTGACGCCGGGCAA
GAGCAACTCGGTCGCCGCATACACTATTCTCAGAATGACTTGGTTGAGTACTCACCAGTCACAGAAAAGC
ATCTTACGGATGGCATGACAGTAAGAGAATTATGCAGTGCTGCCATAACCATGAGTGATAACACTGCGGC
CAACTTACTTCTGACAACGATCGGAGGACCGAAGGAGCTAACCGCTTTTTTGCACAACATGGGGGATCAT
GTAACTCGCCTTGATCGTTGGGAACCGGAGCTGAATGAAGCCATACCAAACGACGAGCGTGACACCACGA
TGCCTGTAGCAATGGCAACAACGTTGCGCAAACTATTAACTGGCGAACTACTTACTCTAGCTTCCCGGCA
ACAATTAATAGACTGGATGGAGGCGGATAAAGTTGCAGGACCACTTCTGCGCTCGGCCCTTCCGGCTGGC
TGGTTTATTGCTGATAAATCTGGAGCCGGTGAGCGTGGAAGCCGCGGTATCATTGCAGCACTGGGGCCAG
ATGGTAAGCCCTCCCGTATCGTAGTTATCTACACGACGGGGAGTCAGGCAACTATGGATGAACGAAATAG
ACAGATCGCTGAGATAGGTGCCTCACTGATTAAGCATTGGTAACTGTCAGACCAAGTTTACTCATATATA
CTTTAGATTGATTTAAAACTTCATTTTTAATTTAAAAGGATCTAGGTGAAGATCCTTTTTGATAATCTCA
TGACCAAAATCCCTTAACGTGAGTTTTCGTTCCACTGAGCGTCAGACCCCGTAGAAAAGATCAAAGGATC
TTCTTGAGATCCTTTTTTTCTGCGCGTAATCTGCTGCTTGCAAACAAAAAAACCACCGCTACCAGCGGTG
GTTTGTTTGCCGGATCAAGAGCTACCAACTCTTTTTCCGAAGGTAACTGGCTTCAGCAGAGCGCAGATAC
CAAATACTGTTCTTCTAGTGTAGCCGTAGTTAGGCCACCACTTCAAGAACTCTGTAGCACCGCCTACATA
CCTCGCTCTGCTAATCCTGTTACCAGTGGCTGCTGCCAGTGGCGATAAGTCGTGTCTTACCGGGTTGGAC
TCAAGACGATAGTTACCGGATAAGGCGCAGCGGTCGGGCTGAACGGGGGGTTCGTGCACACAGCCCAGCT
TGGAGCGAACGACCTACACCGAACTGAGATACCTACAGCGTGAGCTATGAGAAAGCGCCACGCTTCCCGA
AGGGAGAAAGGCGGACAGGTATCCGGTAAGCGGCAGGGTCGGAACAGGAGAGCGCACGAGGGAGCTTCCA
GGGGGAAACGCCTGGTATCTTTATAGTCCTGTCGGGTTTCGCCACCTCTGACTTGAGCGTCGATTTTTGT
GATGCTCGTCAGGGGGGCGGAGCCTATGGAAA
Features (pLannotate 1.2.2; 19 found; start..end, strand, type, name):
     62..302     +  promoter       U6 promoter: RNA polymerase III promoter for human U6 snRNA
    331..406     +  misc_RNA       gRNA scaffold: guide RNA scaffold for the Streptococcus pyogenes CRISPR/Cas9 system
    413..456     +  misc_RNA       gRNA scaffold (fragment): guide RNA scaffold for the Streptococcus pyogenes CRISPR/Cas9 system
    558..1274    +  CDS            EGFP: the original enhanced GFP (Yang et al., 1996) mammalian codon-optimized
   1348..1633    +  enhancer       CMV enhancer: human cytomegalovirus immediate early enhancer; contains an 18-bp deletion relative to the standard CMV enhancer
   1635..1912    +  promoter       chicken β-actin promoter: No description available
   1913..2140    +  intron         hybrid intron: hybrid between chicken β-actin (CBA) and minute virus of mice (MMV) introns (Gray et al., 2011)
   2161..2188    +  CDS            3xHA (fragment): three tandem HA epitope tags
   2221..3936    +  CDS            Cas9(N): N-terminal portion of Streptococcus pyogenes Cas9 (Zetsche et al., 2015)
   3823..6321    +  CDS            Cas9(C): C-terminal portion of Streptococcus pyogenes Cas9 (Zetsche et al., 2015)
   6391..6502    +  polyA_signal   bGH poly(A) signal: bovine growth hormone polyadenylation signal
   6607..6747    +  repeat_region  AAV2 ITR: inverted terminal repeat of adeno-associated virus serotype 2 inverted
   6752..6803    -  misc_feature   bom (fragment): basis of mobility region from pBR322
   6822..7277    +  rep_origin     f1 ori (sequence partly withheld): f1 bacteriophage origin of replication; arrow indicates direction of (+) strand synthesis
   7278..7327    -  misc_feature   bom (fragment): basis of mobility region from pBR322
   7429..7464    -  CDS            rop (fragment): Rop protein, which maintains plasmids at low copy number; rop
   7559..7663    +  promoter       AmpR promoter: bla
   7664..8524    +  CDS            AmpR: β-lactamase; bla; confers resistance to ampicillin, carbenicillin, and related antibiotics
   8695..9283    +  rep_origin     ori: high-copy-number ColE1/pMB1/pBR322/pUC origin of replication
