>Addgene plasmid #131494 | pORANGE Rims1-GFP KI | addgene full sequence | sequence record 257669 | Addgene NGS Result
NNGGCGCGCGCCAGGCGGGGCGGGGCGGGGCGAGGGGCGGGGCGGGGCGAGGCGGAGAGGTGCGGCGGCA
GCCAATCAGAGCGGCGCGCTCCGAAAGTTTCCTTTTATGGCGAGGCGGCGGCGGCGGCGGCCCTATAAAA
AGCGAAGCGCGCGGCGGGCGGGAGTCGCTGCGCGCTGCCTTCGCCCCGTGCCCCGCTCCGCCGCCGCCTC
GCGCCGCCCGCCCCGGCTCTGACTGACCGCGTTACTCCCACAGGTGAGCGGGCGGGACGGCCCTTCTCCT
CCGGGCTGTAATTAGCTGAGCAAGAGGTAAGGGTTTAAGGGATGGTTGGTTGGTGGGGTATTAATGTTTA
ATTACCTGGAGCACCTGCCTGAAATCACTTTTTTTCAGGTTGGACCGGTGCCACCATGTACCCATACGAT
GTTCCAGATTACGCTTCGCCGAAGAAAAAGCGCAAGGTCGAAGCGTCCGACAAGAAGTACAGCATCGGCC
TGGACATCGGCACCAACTCTGTGGGCTGGGCCGTGATCACCGACGAGTACAAGGTGCCCAGCAAGAAATT
CAAGGTGCTGGGCAACACCGACCGGCACAGCATCAAGAAGAACCTGATCGGAGCCCTGCTGTTCGACAGC
GGCGAAACAGCCGAGGCCACCCGGCTGAAGAGAACCGCCAGAAGAAGATACACCAGACGGAAGAACCGGA
TCTGCTATCTGCAAGAGATCTTCAGCAACGAGATGGCCAAGGTGGACGACAGCTTCTTCCACAGACTGGA
AGAGTCCTTCCTGGTGGAAGAGGATAAGAAGCACGAGCGGCACCCCATCTTCGGCAACATCGTGGACGAG
GTGGCCTACCACGAGAAGTACCCCACCATCTACCACCTGAGAAAGAAACTGGTGGACAGCACCGACAAGG
CCGACCTGCGGCTGATCTATCTGGCCCTGGCCCACATGATCAAGTTCCGGGGCCACTTCCTGATCGAGGG
CGACCTGAACCCCGACAACAGCGACGTGGACAAGCTGTTCATCCAGCTGGTGCAGACCTACAACCAGCTG
TTCGAGGAAAACCCCATCAACGCCAGCGGCGTGGACGCCAAGGCCATCCTGTCTGCCAGACTGAGCAAGA
GCAGACGGCTGGAAAATCTGATCGCCCAGCTGCCCGGCGAGAAGAAGAATGGCCTGTTCGGAAACCTGAT
TGCCCTGAGCCTGGGCCTGACCCCCAACTTCAAGAGCAACTTCGACCTGGCCGAGGATGCCAAACTGCAG
CTGAGCAAGGACACCTACGACGACGACCTGGACAACCTGCTGGCCCAGATCGGCGACCAGTACGCCGACC
TGTTTCTGGCCGCCAAGAACCTGTCCGACGCCATCCTGCTGAGCGACATCCTGAGAGTGAACACCGAGAT
CACCAAGGCCCCCCTGAGCGCCTCTATGATCAAGAGATACGACGAGCACCACCAGGACCTGACCCTGCTG
AAAGCTCTCGTGCGGCAGCAGCTGCCTGAGAAGTACAAAGAGATTTTCTTCGACCAGAGCAAGAACGGCT
ACGCCGGCTACATTGACGGCGGAGCCAGCCAGGAAGAGTTCTACAAGTTCATCAAGCCCATCCTGGAAAA
GATGGACGGCACCGAGGAACTGCTCGTGAAGCTGAACAGAGAGGACCTGCTGCGGAAGCAGCGGACCTTC
GACAACGGCAGCATCCCCCACCAGATCCACCTGGGAGAGCTGCACGCCATTCTGCGGCGGCAGGAAGATT
TTTACCCATTCCTGAAGGACAACCGGGAAAAGATCGAGAAGATCCTGACCTTCCGCATCCCCTACTACGT
GGGCCCTCTGGCCAGGGGAAACAGCAGATTCGCCTGGATGACCAGAAAGAGCGAGGAAACCATCACCCCC
TGGAACTTCGAGGAAGTGGTGGACAAGGGCGCTTCCGCCCAGAGCTTCATCGAGCGGATGACCAACTTCG
ATAAGAACCTGCCCAACGAGAAGGTGCTGCCCAAGCACAGCCTGCTGTACGAGTACTTCACCGTGTATAA
CGAGCTGACCAAAGTGAAATACGTGACCGAGGGAATGAGAAAGCCCGCCTTCCTGAGCGGCGAGCAGAAA
AAGGCCATCGTGGACCTGCTGTTCAAGACCAACCGGAAAGTGACCGTGAAGCAGCTGAAAGAGGACTACT
TCAAGAAAATCGAGTGCTTCGACTCCGTGGAAATCTCCGGCGTGGAAGATCGGTTCAACGCCTCCCTGGG
CACATACCACGATCTGCTGAAAATTATCAAGGACAAGGACTTCCTGGACAATGAGGAAAACGAGGACATT
CTGGAAGATATCGTGCTGACCCTGACACTGTTTGAGGACAGAGAGATGATCGAGGAACGGCTGAAAACCT
ATGCCCACCTGTTCGACGACAAAGTGATGAAGCAGCTGAAGCGGCGGAGATACACCGGCTGGGGCAGGCT
GAGCCGGAAGCTGATCAACGGCATCCGGGACAAGCAGTCCGGCAAGACAATCCTGGATTTCCTGAAGTCC
GACGGCTTCGCCAACAGAAACTTCATGCAGCTGATCCACGACGACAGCCTGACCTTTAAAGAGGACATCC
AGAAAGCCCAGGTGTCCGGCCAGGGCGATAGCCTGCACGAGCACATTGCCAATCTGGCCGGCAGCCCCGC
CATTAAGAAGGGCATCCTGCAGACAGTGAAGGTGGTGGACGAGCTCGTGAAAGTGATGGGCCGGCACAAG
CCCGAGAACATCGTGATCGAAATGGCCAGAGAGAACCAGACCACCCAGAAGGGACAGAAGAACAGCCGCG
AGAGAATGAAGCGGATCGAAGAGGGCATCAAAGAGCTGGGCAGCCAGATCCTGAAAGAACACCCCGTGGA
AAACACCCAGCTGCAGAACGAGAAGCTGTACCTGTACTACCTGCAGAATGGGCGGGATATGTACGTGGAC
CAGGAACTGGACATCAACCGGCTGTCCGACTACGATGTGGACCATATCGTGCCTCAGAGCTTTCTGAAGG
ACGACTCCATCGACAACAAGGTGCTGACCAGAAGCGACAAGAACCGGGGCAAGAGCGACAACGTGCCCTC
CGAAGAGGTCGTGAAGAAGATGAAGAACTACTGGCGGCAGCTGCTGAACGCCAAGCTGATTACCCAGAGA
AAGTTCGACAATCTGACCAAGGCCGAGAGAGGCGGCCTGAGCGAACTGGATAAGGCCGGCTTCATCAAGA
GACAGCTGGTGGAAACCCGGCAGATCACAAAGCACGTGGCACAGATCCTGGACTCCCGGATGAACACTAA
GTACGACGAGAATGACAAGCTGATCCGGGAAGTGAAAGTGATCACCCTGAAGTCCAAGCTGGTGTCCGAT
TTCCGGAAGGATTTCCAGTTTTACAAAGTGCGCGAGATCAACAACTACCACCACGCCCACGACGCCTACC
TGAACGCCGTCGTGGGAACCGCCCTGATCAAAAAGTACCCTAAGCTGGAAAGCGAGTTCGTGTACGGCGA
CTACAAGGTGTACGACGTGCGGAAGATGATCGCCAAGAGCGAGCAGGAAATCGGCAAGGCTACCGCCAAG
TACTTCTTCTACAGCAACATCATGAACTTTTTCAAGACCGAGATTACCCTGGCCAACGGCGAGATCCGGA
AGCGGCCTCTGATCGAGACAAACGGCGAAACCGGGGAGATCGTGTGGGATAAGGGCCGGGATTTTGCCAC
CGTGCGGAAAGTGCTGAGCATGCCCCAAGTGAATATCGTGAAAAAGACCGAGGTGCAGACAGGCGGCTTC
AGCAAAGAGTCTATCCTGCCCAAGAGGAACAGCGATAAGCTGATCGCCAGAAAGAAGGACTGGGACCCTA
AGAAGTACGGCGGCTTCGACAGCCCCACCGTGGCCTATTCTGTGCTGGTGGTGGCCAAAGTGGAAAAGGG
CAAGTCCAAGAAACTGAAGAGTGTGAAAGAGCTGCTGGGGATCACCATCATGGAAAGAAGCAGCTTCGAG
AAGAATCCCATCGACTTTCTGGAAGCCAAGGGCTACAAAGAAGTGAAAAAGGACCTGATCATCAAGCTGC
CTAAGTACTCCCTGTTCGAGCTGGAAAACGGCCGGAAGAGAATGCTGGCCTCTGCCGGCGAACTGCAGAA
GGGAAACGAACTGGCCCTGCCCTCCAAATATGTGAACTTCCTGTACCTGGCCAGCCACTATGAGAAGCTG
AAGGGCTCCCCCGAGGATAATGAGCAGAAACAGCTGTTTGTGGAACAGCACAAGCACTACCTGGACGAGA
TCATCGAGCAGATCAGCGAGTTCTCCAAGAGAGTGATCCTGGCCGACGCTAATCTGGACAAAGTGCTGTC
CGCCTACAACAAGCACCGGGATAAGCCCATCAGAGAGCAGGCCGAGAATATCATCCACCTGTTTACCCTG
ACCAATCTGGGAGCCCCTGCCGCCTTCAAGTACTTTGACACCACCATCGACCGGAAGAGGTACACCAGCA
CCAAAGAGGTGCTGGACGCCACCCTGATCCACCAGAGCATCACCGGCCTGTACGAGACACGGATCGACCT
GTCTCAGCTGGGAGGCGACAGCCCCAAGAAGAAGAGAAAGGTGGAGGCCAGCTAAGAATTCTAACTAGAG
CTCGCTGATCAGCCTCGACTGTGCCTTCTAGTTGCCAGCCATCTGTTGTTTGCCCCTCCCCCGTGCCTTC
CTTGACCCTGGAAGGTGCCACTCCCACTGTCCTTTCCTAATAAAATGAGGAAATTGCATCGCATTGTCTG
AGTAGGTGTCATTCTATTCTGGGGGGTGGGGTGGGGCAGGACAGCAAGGGGGAGGATTGGGAAGAGAATA
GCAGGCATGCTGGGGAGCGGCCGCAGGAACCCCTAGTGATGGAGTTGGCCACTCCCTCTCTGCGCGCTCG
CTCGCTCACTGAGGCCGGGCGACCAAAGGTCGCCCGACGCCCGGGCTTTGCCCGGGCGGCCTCAGTGAGC
GAGCGAGCGCGCAGCTGCCTGCAGGGGCGCCTGATGCGGTATTTTCTCCTTACGCATCTGTGCGGTATTT
CACACCGCATA
[95 nt withheld, positions 5052-5146]
T
[46 nt withheld, positions 5148-5193]
C
[141 nt withheld, positions 5195-5335]
CCTTTGACGTTGGAGTCCACGTTCTTT
[37 nt withheld, positions 5363-5399]
ACTCTATCTCGGGCTATTCTTTTGATTTATAAGGGATTTTGCCGATTTCGGTCTATTGGTTAAAAAATGA
GCTGATTTAACAAAAATTTAACGCGAATTTTAACAAAATATTAACGTTTACAATTTTATGGTGCACTCTC
AGTACAATCTGCTCTGATGCCGCATAGTTAAGCCAGCCCCGACACCCGCCAACACCCGCTGACGCGCCCT
GACGGGCTTGTCTGCTCCCGGCATCCGCTTACAGACAAGCTGTGACCGTCTCCGGGAGCTGCATGTGTCA
GAGGTTTTCACCGTCATCACCGAAACGCGCGAGACGAAAGGGCCTCGTGATACGCCTATTTTTATAGGTT
AATGTCATGATAATAATGGTTTCTTAGACGTCAGGTGGCACTTTTCGGGGAAATGTGCGCGGAACCCCTA
TTTGTTTATTTTTCTAAATACATTCAAATATGTATCCGCTCATGAGACAATAACCCTGATAAATGCTTCA
ATAATATTGAAAAAGGAAGAGTATGAGTATTCAACATTTCCGTGTCGCCCTTATTCCCTTTTTTGCGGCA
TTTTGCCTTCCTGTTTTTGCTCACCCAGAAACGCTGGTGAAAGTAAAAGATGCTGAAGATCAGTTGGGTG
CACGAGTGGGTTACATCGAACTGGATCTCAACAGCGGTAAGATCCTTGAGAGTTTTCGCCCCGAAGAACG
TTTTCCAATGATGAGCACTTTTAAAGTTCTGCTATGTGGCGCGGTATTATCCCGTATTGACGCCGGGCAA
GAGCAACTCGGTCGCCGCATACACTATTCTCAGAATGACTTGGTTGAGTACTCACCAGTCACAGAAAAGC
ATCTTACGGATGGCATGACAGTAAGAGAATTATGCAGTGCTGCCATAACCATGAGTGATAACACTGCGGC
CAACTTACTTCTGACAACGATCGGAGGACCGAAGGAGCTAACCGCTTTTTTGCACAACATGGGGGATCAT
GTAACTCGCCTTGATCGTTGGGAACCGGAGCTGAATGAAGCCATACCAAACGACGAGCGTGACACCACGA
TGCCTGTAGCAATGGCAACAACGTTGCGCAAACTATTAACTGGCGAACTACTTACTCTAGCTTCCCGGCA
ACAATTAATAGACTGGATGGAGGCGGATAAAGTTGCAGGACCACTTCTGCGCTCGGCCCTTCCGGCTGGC
TGGTTTATTGCTGATAAATCTGGAGCCGGTGAGCGTGGAAGCCGCGGTATCATTGCAGCACTGGGGCCAG
ATGGTAAGCCCTCCCGTATCGTAGTTATCTACACGACGGGGAGTCAGGCAACTATGGATGAACGAAATAG
ACAGATCGCTGAGATAGGTGCCTCACTGATTAAGCATTGGTAACTGTCAGACCAAGTTTACTCATATATA
CTTTAGATTGATTTAAAACTTCATTTTTAATTTAAAAGGATCTAGGTGAAGATCCTTTTTGATAATCTCA
TGACCAAAATCCCTTAACGTGAGTTTTCGTTCCACTGAGCGTCAGACCCCGTAGAAAAGATCAAAGGATC
TTCTTGAGATCCTTTTTTTCTGCGCGTAATCTGCTGCTTGCAAACAAAAAAACCACCGCTACCAGCGGTG
GTTTGTTTGCCGGATCAAGAGCTACCAACTCTTTTTCCGAAGGTAACTGGCTTCAGCAGAGCGCAGATAC
CAAATACTGTTCTTCTAGTGTAGCCGTAGTTAGGCCACCACTTCAAGAACTCTGTAGCACCGCCTACATA
CCTCGCTCTGCTAATCCTGTTACCAGTGGCTGCTGCCAGTGGCGATAAGTCGTGTCTTACCGGGTTGGAC
TCAAGACGATAGTTACCGGATAAGGCGCAGCGGTCGGGCTGAACGGGGGGTTCGTGCACACAGCCCAGCT
TGGAGCGAACGACCTACACCGAACTGAGATACCTACAGCGTGAGCTATGAGAAAGCGCCACGCTTCCCGA
AGGGAGAAAGGCGGACAGGTATCCGGTAAGCGGCAGGGTCGGAACAGGAGAGCGCACGAGGGAGCTTCCA
GGGGGAAACGCCTGGTATCTTTATAGTCCTGTCGGGTTTCGCCACCTCTGACTTGAGCGTCGATTTTTGT
GATGCTCGTCAGGGGGGCGGAGCCTATGGAAAAACGCCAGCAACGCGGCCTTTTTACGGTTCCTGGCCTT
TTGCTGGCCTTTTGCTCACATGTGAGGGCCTATTTCCCATGATTCCTTCATATTTGCATATACGATACAA
GGCTGTTAGAGAGATAATTGGAATTAATTTGACTGTAAACACAAAGATATTAGTACAAAATACGTGACGT
AGAAAGTAATAATTTCTTGGGTAGTTTGCAGTTTTAAAATTATGTTTTAAAATGGACTATCATATGCTTA
CCGTAACTTGAAAGTATTTCGATTTCTTGGCTTTATATATCTTGTGGAAAGGACGAAACACCGGATAGGA
GTTTACTATGACGTTTTAGAGCTAGAAATAGCAAGTTAAAATAAGGCTAGTCCGTTATCAACTTGAAAAA
GTGGCACCGAGTCGGTGCTTTTTTGTTTTAGAGCTAGAAATAGCAAGTTAAAATAAGGCTAGTCCGTTTT
TAGCGCGTGCGCCAATTCTGCAGACAAATGGCTCTAGAAGCTTGGATAGGAGTTTACTATGACGGGATCT
GCTAGCGGTAGCGGCTCCAGTAGATCTGGGGTGAGCAAGGGCGAGGAGCTGTTCACCGGGGTGGTGCCCA
TCCTGGTCGAGCTGGACGGCGACGTAAACGGCCACAAGTTCAGCGTGTCCGGCGAGGGCGAGGGCGATGC
CACCTACGGCAAGCTGACCCTGAAGTTCATCTGCACCACCGGCAAGCTGCCCGTGCCCTGGCCCACCCTC
GTGACCACCCTGACCTACGGCGTGCAGTGCTTCAGCCGCTACCCCGACCACATGAAGCAGCACGACTTCT
TCAAGTCCGCCATGCCCGAAGGCTACGTCCAGGAGCGCACCATCTTCTTCAAGGACGACGGCAACTACAA
GACCCGCGCCGAGGTGAAGTTCGAGGGCGACACCCTGGTGAACCGCATCGAGCTGAAGGGCATCGACTTC
AAGGAGGACGGCAACATCCTGGGGCACAAGCTGGAGTACAACTACAACAGCCACAACGTCTATATCATGG
CCGACAAGCAGAAGAACGGCATCAAGGTGAACTTCAAGATCCGCCACAACATCGAGGACGGCAGCGTGCA
GCTCGCCGACCACTACCAGCAGAACACCCCCATCGGCGACGGCCCCGTGCTGCTGCCCGACAACCACTAC
CTGAGCACCCAGTCCGCCCTGAGCAAAGACCCCAACGAGAAGCGCGATCACATGGTCCTGCTGGAGTTCG
TGACCGCCGCCGGGATCACTCTCGGCATGGACGAGCTGTACAAGTAGGCCTAGGATAGGAGTTTACTATG
ACGGGCTCGAGGATCCTAGGACGCGTCCTAGGACGCGTCCAGAGGTACCCGTTACATAACTTACGGTAAA
TGGCCCGCCTGGCTGACCGCCCAACGACCCCCGCCCATTGACGTCAATAGTAACGCCAATAGGGACTTTC
CATTGACGTCAATGGGTGGAGTATTTACGGTAAACTGCCCACTTGGCAGTACATCAAGTGTATCATATGC
CAAGTACGCCCCCTATTGACGTCAATGACGGTAAATGGCCCGCCTGGCATTGTGCCCAGTACATGACCTT
ATGGGACTTTCCTACTTGGCAGTACATCTACGTATTAGTCATCGCTATTACCATGGTCGAGGTGAGCCCC
ACGTTCTGCTTCACTCTCCCCATCTCCCCCCCCTCCCCACCCCCAATTTTGTATTTATTTATTTTTTAAT
TATTTTGTGCAGCGATGGGGGCGGGGGG
Features (pLannotate 1.2.2; 19 found; start..end, strand, type, name):
    161..388     +  intron         hybrid intron: hybrid between chicken β-actin (CBA) and minute virus of mice (MMV) introns (Gray et al., 2011)
    409..436     +  CDS            3xHA (fragment): three tandem HA epitope tags
    469..2070    +  CDS            Cas9(N): N-terminal portion of Streptococcus pyogenes Cas9 (Zetsche et al., 2015)
   2071..4569    +  CDS            Cas9(C): C-terminal portion of Streptococcus pyogenes Cas9 (Zetsche et al., 2015)
   4639..4750    +  polyA_signal   bGH poly(A) signal: bovine growth hormone polyadenylation signal
   4855..4995    +  repeat_region  AAV2 ITR: inverted terminal repeat of adeno-associated virus serotype 2 inverted
   5000..5051    -  misc_feature   bom (fragment): basis of mobility region from pBR322
   5070..5525    +  rep_origin     f1 ori (sequence partly withheld): f1 bacteriophage origin of replication; arrow indicates direction of (+) strand synthesis
   5526..5575    -  misc_feature   bom (fragment): basis of mobility region from pBR322
   5677..5712    -  CDS            rop (fragment): Rop protein, which maintains plasmids at low copy number; rop
   5807..5911    +  promoter       AmpR promoter: bla
   5912..6772    +  CDS            AmpR: β-lactamase; bla; confers resistance to ampicillin, carbenicillin, and related antibiotics
   6943..7531    +  rep_origin     ori: high-copy-number ColE1/pMB1/pBR322/pUC origin of replication
   7593..7833    +  promoter       U6 promoter: RNA polymerase III promoter for human U6 snRNA
   7862..7937    +  misc_RNA       gRNA scaffold: guide RNA scaffold for the Streptococcus pyogenes CRISPR/Cas9 system
   7944..7987    +  misc_RNA       gRNA scaffold (fragment): guide RNA scaffold for the Streptococcus pyogenes CRISPR/Cas9 system
   8089..8805    +  CDS            EGFP: the original enhanced GFP (Yang et al., 1996) mammalian codon-optimized
   8879..9164    +  enhancer       CMV enhancer: human cytomegalovirus immediate early enhancer; contains an 18-bp deletion relative to the standard CMV enhancer
   9166..160     +  promoter       chicken β-actin promoter (across the origin): No description available
