[The description below was written by a language model from this plasmid's Addgene catalogue record and pLannotate feature annotations shown in this document.]
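Description:
pORANGE Rims1-GFP KI is a single-plasmid CRISPR/Cas9 knock-in construct built on the pORANGE mammalian expression backbone and designed to tag the endogenous rat Rims1 gene product, the presynaptic active zone protein RIM1, with GFP at its C-terminus (recorded position S1615). It is maintained in E. coli as a high-copy plasmid through a ColE1/pUC-type origin and selected with ampicillin via the β-lactamase gene. An f1 origin is also present, along with short pBR322-derived bom and rop remnants. A single AAV2 inverted terminal repeat is annotated downstream of the Cas9 cassette. With only one ITR detected, it appears to be a leftover of the parental vector rather than a functional packaging arrangement.

The plasmid combines all the editing components. A human U6 RNA polymerase III promoter drives a guide RNA, consisting of a Rims1-targeting spacer fused to the S. pyogenes gRNA scaffold. The Cbh promoter (CMV enhancer, chicken β-actin promoter and a hybrid CBA/MVM intron) drives Streptococcus pyogenes Cas9, which carries an HA epitope fragment at its N-terminus and ends in a bGH polyadenylation signal. The annotation splits Cas9 into N- and C-terminal portions, but these are contiguous and represent one full-length coding sequence. Between the two expression units lies a promoterless EGFP donor, which can be expressed only after integration into the Cas9-cut Rims1 locus, so fluorescence reports RIM1 at endogenous levels. The record does not annotate the sequences flanking the donor.

The depositor and sequencing-derived records agree on feature content and order, differing only in numbering origin and by a few bases in length. The construct belongs to a toolbox for epitope tagging of endogenous proteins in neurons.
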