Addgene plasmid #131494: pORANGE Rims1-GFP KI
Purpose: Endogenous tagging of RIM1: C-terminal (amino acid position: S1615)
Depositing lab: Harold MacGillavry. Publication: ORANGE: A CRISPR/Cas9-based genome editing toolbox for epitope tagging of endogenous proteins in neurons. Willems J, de Jong APH, Scheefhals N, Mertens E, Catsburg LAE, Poorthuis RB, de Winter F, Verhaagen J, Meye FJ, MacGillavry HD. PLoS Biol. 2020 Apr 10;18(4):e3000665. doi: 10.1371/journal.pbio.3000665. PubMed 32275651.
Backbone
  Vector backbone: pORANGE
  Backbone size w/o insert (bp): 9283
  Vector type: Mammalian Expression
Growth in bacteria
  Bacterial resistance: Ampicillin, 100 μg/mL
  Growth temperature: 37°C
  Growth strain: DH5alpha
  Copy number: High Copy
Gene/Insert
  Gene/Insert name: gRNA and GFP donor
  gRNA/shRNA sequence: GGATAGGAGTTTACTATGAC
  Species: R. norvegicus (rat)
  Entrez Gene: Rims1 (a.k.a. RIM1a, Rim1)
  Promoter: U6 and Cbh
  Cloning method: Restriction Enzyme; 5′ cloning site Unknown (unknown if destroyed); 3′ cloning site Unknown (unknown if destroyed)
  Sequencing primers: 5′ aaggctgttagagagataattggaa; 3′ cgggccatttaccgtaagtt
Terms and licenses: Academic/Nonprofit Terms; Industry Terms: Not Available to Industry
How to cite: pORANGE Rims1-GFP KI was a gift from Harold MacGillavry (Addgene plasmid # 131494 ; http://n2t.net/addgene:131494 ; RRID:Addgene_131494)
